>Addgene plasmid #113239 | pAW217 | addgene full sequence | sequence record 217749 | Addgene NGS Result
GGGGAATTGTGAGCGGATAACAATTCCCCTGTAGAAATAATTTTGTTTAACTTTAATAAGGAGATATACC
ATGGCGATGACCTGGCTTCCCCTTAATCCCATTCCACTCAAAGATCGCGTCTCCATGATCTTTCTGCAAT
ATGGGCAGATCGATGTAATAGATGGCGCGTTTGTACTTATCGACAAGACAGGGATCCGCACTCATATTCC
TGTTGGCTCGGTTGCCTGCATCATGCTGGAACCTGGTACACGGGTTTCGCATGCAGCTGTACGCCTGGCT
GCGCAAGTTGGAACATTGTTGGTATGGGTGGGGGAAGCGGGCGTTCGTGTTTATGCTTCTGGTCAGCCTG
GAGGTGCGCGTTCAGATAAGCTGCTCTATCAGGCAAAACTTGCTCTGGATGAAGATTTGCGTCTGAAGGT
CGTACGTAAAATGTTTGAACTTCGGTTTGGAGAACCTGCGCCTGCCCGGCGCTCCGTAGAGCAACTCAGA
GGTATAGAAGGCAGTCGCGTGCGGGCAACCTACGCACTTCTGGCGAAGCAATACGGCGTGACATGGAATG
GACGTCGCTACGATCCGAAAGACTGGGAAAAGGGCGATACGATCAACCAATGCATTAGCGCTGCAACTTC
CTGTTTATACGGCGTAACTGAAGCGGCGATACTTGCAGCTGGTTATGCACCAGCTATTGGGTTTGTGCAT
ACAGGAAAGCCTCTTTCCTTTGTTTACGATATTGCAGACATCATTAAATTTGACACTGTTGTACCGAAAG
CTTTTGAGATAGCGCGTCGTAACCCTGGTGAGCCGGACCGGGAAGTCCGTTTGGCGTGCAGGGATATTTT
TCGCAGTAGTAAAACATTAGCCAAATTGATTCCGCTTATAGAGGACGTGCTTGCCGCTGGAGAAATACAA
CCGCCGGCCCCACCTGAAGATGCACAGCCTGTTGCCATTCCGCTTCCTGTTTCACTGGGAGATGCAGGCC
ATCGCTCGAGCTGAAGGAGATATACC
[282 nt withheld, positions 1007-1288]
TGAGCGGCCGCACTCGAGTCTGGTAAAGAAACCGCTGCTGCGAAATTTGAACGCCAGCACATGGACTCGT
CTACTAGCGCAGCTTAATTAACCTAGGCTGCTGCCACCGCTGAGCAATAACTAGCATAACCCCTTGGGGC
CTCTAAACGGGTCTTGAGGGGTTTTTTGCTGAAACCTCAGGCATTTGAGAAGCACACGGTCACACTGCTT
CCGGTAGTCAATAAACCGGTAAACCAGCAATAGACATAAGCGGCTATTTAACGACCCTGCCCTGAACCGA
CGACCGGGTCATCGTGGCCGGATCTTGCGGCCCCTCGGCTTGAACGAATTGTTAGACATTATTTGCCGAC
TACCTTGGTGATCTCGCCTTTCACGTAGTGGACAAATTCTTCCAACTGATCTGCGCGCGAGGCCAAGCGA
TCTTCTTCTTGTCCAAGATAAGCCTGTCTAGCTTCAAGTATGACGGGCTGATACTGGGCCGGCAGGCGCT
CCATTGCCCAGTCGGCAGCGACATCCTTCGGCGCGATTTTGCCGGTTACTGCGCTGTACCAAATGCGGGA
CAACGTAAGCACTACATTTCGCTCATCGCCAGCCCAGTCGGGCGGCGAGTTCCATAGCGTTAAGGTTTCA
TTTAGCGCCTCAAATAGATCCTGTTCAGGAACCGGATCAAAGAGTTCCTCCGCCGCTGGACCTACCAAGG
CAACGCTATGTTCTCTTGCTTTTGTCAGCAAGATAGCCAGATCAATGTCGATCGTGGCTGGCTCGAAGAT
ACCTGCAAGAATGTCATTGCGCTGCCATTCTCCAAATTGCAGTTCGCGCTTAGCTGGATAACGCCACGGA
ATGATGTCGTCGTGCACAACAATGGTGACTTCTACAGCGCGGAGAATCTCGCTCTCTCCAGGGGAAGCCG
AAGTTTCCAAAAGGTCGTTGATCAAAGCTCGCCGCGTTGTTTCATCAAGCCTTACGGTCACCGTAACCAG
CAAATCAATATCACTGTGTGGCTTCAGGCCGCCATCCACTGCGGAGCCGTACAAATGTACGGCCAGCAAC
GTCGGTTCGAGATGGCGCTCGATGACGCCAACTACCTCTGATAGTTGAGTCGATACTTCGGCGATCACCG
CTTCCCTCATACTCTTCCTTTTTCAATATTATTGAAGCATTTATCAGGGTTATTGTCTCATGAGCGGATA
CATATTTGAATGTATTTAGAAAAATAAACAAATAGCTAGCTCACTCGGTCGCTACGCTCCGGGCGTGAGA
CTGCGGCGGGCGCTGCGGACACATACAAAGTTACCCACAGATTCCGTGGATAAGCAGGGGACTAACATGT
GAGGCAAAACAGCAGGGCCGCGCCGGTGGCGTTTTTCCATAGGCTCCGCCCTCCTGCCAGAGTTCACATA
AACAGACGCTTTTCCGGTGCATCTGTGGGAGCCGTGAGGCTCAACCATGAATCTGACAGTACGGGCGAAA
CCCGACAGGACTTAAAGATCCCCACCGTTTCCGGCGGGTCGCTCCCTCTTGCGCTCTCCTGTTCCGACCC
TGCCGTTTACCGGATACCTGTTCCGCCTTTCTCCCTTACGGGAAGTGTGGCGCTTTCTCATAGCTCACAC
ACTGGTATCTCGGCTCGGTGTAGGTCGTTCGCTCCAAGCTGGGCTGTAAGCAAGAACTCCCCGTTCAGCC
CGACTGCTGCGCCTTATCCGGTAACTGTTCACTTGAGTCCAACCCGGAAAAGCACGGTAAAACGCCACTG
GCAGCAGCCATTGGTAACTGGGAGTTCGCAGAGGATTTGTTTAGCTAAACACGCGGTTGCTCTTGAAGTG
TGCGCCAAAGTCCGGCTACACTGGAAGGACAGATTTGGTTGCTGTGCTCTGCGAAAGCCAGTTACCACGG
TTAAGCAGTTCCCCAACTGACTTAACCTTCGATCAAACCACCTCCCCAGGTGGTTTTTTCGTTTACAGGG
CAAAAGATTACGCGCAGAAAAAAAGGATCTCAAGAAGATCCTTTGATCTTTTCTACTGAACCGCTCTAGA
TACCTTTTTAATCAATGGATTAAGTACTCTTTAACATAATGGATGTGTTGTTTGTGTGATACTATAAAGT
TGGTACATTGTGACTGGCTTAAAAAATCATTAATTAATAATAGGTTATGTTTAGAGTGTTCCCCGCGCCA
GCGGGGATAAACCGAGCACAAATATCATCGCTCAATCTAGATTTCAGTGCAATTTATCTCTTCAAATGTA
GCACCTGAAGTCAGCCCCATACGATATAAGTTGTAATTCTCATGTTAGTCATGCCCCGCGCCCACCGGAA
GGAGCTGACTGGGTTGAAGGCTCTCAAGGGCATCGGTCGAGATCCCGGTGCCTAATGAGTGAGCTAACTT
ACATTAATTGCGTTGCGCTCACTGCCCGCTTTCCAGTCGGGAAACCTGTCGTGCCAGCTGCATTAATGAA
TCGGCCAACGCGCGGGGAGAGGCGGTTTGCGTATTGGGCGCCAGGGTGGTTTTTCTTTTCACCAGTGAGA
CGGGCAACAGCTGATTGCCCTTCACCGCCTGGCCCTGAGAGAGTTGCAGCAAGCGGTCCACGCTGGTTTG
CCCCAGCAGGCGAAAATCCTGTTTGATGGTGGTTAACGGCGGGATATAACATGAGCTGTCTTCGGTATCG
TCGTATCCCACTACCGAGATGTCCGCACCAACGCGCAGCCCGGACTCGGTAATGGCGCGCATTGCGCCCA
GCGCCATCTGATCGTTGGCAACCAGCATCGCAGTGGGAACGATGCCCTCATTCAGCATTTGCATGGTTTG
TTGAAAACCGGACATGGCACTCCAGTCGCCTTCCCGTTCCGCTATCGGCTGAATTTGATTGCGAGTGAGA
TATTTATGCCAGCCAGCCAGACGCAGACGCGCCGAGACAGAACTTAATGGGCCCGCTAACAGCGCGATTT
GCTGGTGACCCAATGCGACCAGATGCTCCACGCCCAGTCGCGTACCGTCTTCATGGGAGAAAATAATACT
GTTGATGGGTGTCTGGTCAGAGACATCAAGAAATAACGCCGGAACATTAGTGCAGGCAGCTTCCACAGCA
ATGGCATCCTGGTCATCCAGCGGATAGTTAATGATCAGCCCACTGACGCGTTGCGCGAGAAGATTGTGCA
CCGCCGCTTTACAGGCTTCGACGCCGCTTCGTTCTACCATCGACACCACCACGCTGGCACCCAGTTGATC
GGCGCGAGATTTAATCGCCGCGACAATTTGCGACGGCGCGTGCAGGGCCAGACTGGAGGTGGCAACGCCA
ATCAGCAACGACTGTTTGCCCGCCAGTTGTTGTGCCACGCGGTTGGGAATGTAATTCAGCTCCGCCATCG
CCGCTTCCACTTTTTCCCGCGTTTTCGCAGAAACGTGGCTGGCCTGGTTCACCACGCGGGAAACGGTCTG
ATAAGAGACACCGGCATACTCTGCGACATCGTATAACGTTACTGGTTTCACATTCACCACCCTGAATTGA
CTCTCTTCCGGGCGCTATCATGCCATACCGCGAAAGGTTTTGCGCCATTCGATGGTGTCCGGGATCTCGA
CGCTCTCCCTTATGCGACTCCTGCATTAGGAAATTAATACGACTCACTATA
Features (pLannotate 1.2.2; 16 found; start..end, strand, type, name):
      3..27      +  protein_bind   lac operator: The lac repressor binds to the lac operator to inhibit transcription in E. coli. This inhibition can be relieved by adding lactose or isopropyl-β-D-thiogalactopyranoside (IPTG). lac repressor encoded by lacI
     42..64      +  RBS            RBS: efficient ribosome binding site from bacteriophage T7 gene 10 (Olins and Rangwala, 1989)
     77..991     +  CDS            ygbT: CAS1_ECOLI - Also known as cas1. Experimental evidence at protein level: Swiss-Prot protein existence level 1. CRISPR (clustered regularly interspaced short palindromic repeat), is an adaptive immune system that provides protection against mobile genetic elements (viruses, transposable elements and conjugative plasmids) (PubMed:21255106, PubMed:24920831, PubMed:24793649). CRISPR clusters contain sequences complementary to antecedent mobile elements and target invading nucleic acids. CRISPR clusters are transcribed and processed into CRISPR RNA (crRNA). The Cas1-Cas2 complex is involved in CRIS
   1007..1288    +  CDS            ygbF (sequence withheld): CAS2_ECOLI - Also known as cas2. Experimental evidence at protein level: Swiss-Prot protein existence level 1. CRISPR (clustered regularly interspaced short palindromic repeat), is an adaptive immune system that provides protection against mobile genetic elements (viruses, transposable elements and conjugative plasmids) (PubMed:21255106, PubMed:24920831, PubMed:24793649). CRISPR clusters contain sequences complementary to antecedent mobile elements and target invading nucleic acids. CRISPR clusters are transcribed and processed into CRISPR RNA (crRNA). The Cas1-Cas2 complex is involved in CRIS
   1313..1354    +  CDS            S-Tag (fragment): affinity and epitope tag derived from pancreatic ribonuclease A
   1384..1401    +  CDS            SET1 (fragment): solubility-enhancement tag derived from T7 phage gene 10B
   1409..1456    +  terminator     T7 terminator: transcription terminator for bacteriophage T7 RNA polymerase
   1627..2418    -  CDS            SmR: aminoglycoside adenylyltransferase (Murphy, 1985); aadA; confers resistance to spectinomycin and streptomycin
   2419..2510    -  promoter       AmpR promoter: bla
   2558..3296    -  rep_origin     CloDF13 ori: Plasmids containing the CloDF13 (CDF) origin of replication can be propagated in E. coli cells that contain additional plasmids with compatible origins.
   3574..3638    -  CDS            TcR (fragment): tetracycline efflux protein; tet; confers resistance to tetracycline
   3653..3674    -  protein_bind   CAP binding site: CAP binding activates transcription in the presence of cAMP. E. coli catabolite activator protein
   3687..4769    -  CDS            lacI: lac repressor; lacI; The lac repressor binds to the lac operator to inhibit transcription in E. coli. This inhibition can be relieved by adding lactose or isopropyl-β-D-thiogalactopyranoside (IPTG).
   4770..4847    -  promoter       lacI promoter: lacI
   4855..4890    -  CDS            TcR (fragment): tetracycline efflux protein; tet; confers resistance to tetracycline
   4893..2       +  promoter       T7 promoter (across the origin): promoter for bacteriophage T7 RNA polymerase
