[The description below was written by a language model from this plasmid's Addgene catalogue record and pLannotate feature annotations shown in this document.]
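Description:
pAW217 is a bacterial expression plasmid of about 4.9 kb built on the pCDF1b backbone. It produces untagged E. coli Cas1 and Cas2 and also carries a CRISPR leader-repeat element. It replicates from the CloDF13 (CDF) origin, which gives a low copy number and is compatible with plasmids carrying other origin types, so it can be co-maintained with additional constructs. Selection relies on the aadA aminoglycoside adenylyltransferase gene, which confers streptomycin and spectinomycin resistance. A backbone lacI gene with its own promoter supplies lac repressor.

Expression is driven by a T7 promoter fused to a lac operator, followed by the T7 gene 10 ribosome binding site. Transcription therefore requires a host that supplies T7 RNA polymerase and can be induced with IPTG. The cas1 (ygbT) and cas2 (ygbF) coding sequences lie in tandem downstream of this promoter, in the same orientation, and a T7 terminator closes the unit. Fragments of the vector's S-Tag and a second tag are annotated after cas2; because the record describes the proteins as untagged, these are presumably untranslated vector remnants. The short TcR matches are likewise only fragments.

The third listed insert is a 154 bp E. coli leader-repeat carrying a point mutation in the leader, GGTAG to ggtaC. The automated feature table does not annotate this element, so its exact position cannot be read from the record. Cas1-Cas2 is the integrase complex that inserts new spacers at the leader-proximal repeat. Pairing it with a mutated leader suggests use in testing how leader sequence affects spacer acquisition, consistent with the associated study of the CRISPR integration complex.
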