Addgene plasmid #113239: pAW217
Purpose: E. coli expression vector for untagged E. coli Cas1 + Cas2 with CRISPR array, leader ggtaC mutant
Depositing lab: Jennifer Doudna. Depositing organization: University of California, Berkeley. Publication: Structures of the CRISPR genome integration complex. Wright AV, Liu JJ, Knott GJ, Doxzen KW, Nogales E, Doudna JA. Science. 2017 Sep 15;357(6356):1113-1118. doi: 10.1126/science.aao0679. Epub 2017 Jul 20. PubMed 28729350.
Backbone
  Vector backbone: pCDF1b
  Backbone size w/o insert (bp): 4000
  Total vector size (bp): 4909
  Vector type: Bacterial Expression
Growth in bacteria
  Bacterial resistance: Streptomycin, 50 μg/mL
  Growth temperature: 37°C
  Growth strain: DH5alpha
  Copy number: Low Copy
Gene/Insert 1
  Gene/Insert name: Cas1
  Species: E. coli
  Insert size (bp): 924
Gene/Insert 2
  Gene/Insert name: Cas2
  Species: E. coli
  Insert size (bp): 285
Gene/Insert 3
  Gene/Insert name: Leader-repeat
  Species: E. coli
  Insert size (bp): 154
  Mutation: GGTAG->ggtaC
Terms and licenses: Academic/Nonprofit Terms; Industry Terms: Not Available to Industry
How to cite: pAW217 was a gift from Jennifer Doudna (Addgene plasmid # 113239 ; http://n2t.net/addgene:113239 ; RRID:Addgene_113239)
